Addgene plasmid #191447: pJH3666
Purpose: Pacr-2s-GCaMP6s::wCherry unc-54 3' UTR C.elegans A/B MN expression of GCaMP6s RFP
Depositing lab: Mei Zhen. Publication: Extrasynaptic signaling enables an asymmetric juvenile motor circuit to produce symmetric undulation. Lu Y, Ahamed T, Mulcahy B, Meng J, Witvliet D, Guan SA, Holmyard D, Hung W, Wen Q, Chisholm AD, Samuel ADT, Zhen M. Curr Biol. 2022 Nov 7;32(21):4631-4644.e5. doi: 10.1016/j.cub.2022.09.002. Epub 2022 Sep 30. PubMed 36182701.
Backbone
  Vector backbone: pBSK
  Backbone manufacturer: stratagene
  Backbone size w/o insert (bp): 6479
  Total vector size (bp): 7982
  Vector type: Worm Expression
Growth in bacteria
  Bacterial resistance: Ampicillin, 100 μg/mL
  Growth temperature: 37°C
  Growth strain: DH5alpha
  Copy number: High Copy
Gene/Insert
  Gene/Insert name: GCaMP6s
  Species: C. elegans (nematode)
  Insert size (bp): 1503
  Promoter: Pacr-2s
  Tag / fusion protein: wCherry
  Cloning method: Restriction Enzyme; 5′ cloning site BamHI (not destroyed); 3′ cloning site AscI (not destroyed)
  Sequencing primers: 5′ AAAAATGGGATCTCACCACCACCACCACC; 3′ CTCCCTTGGCGGTCATCATCTGGACGAAC
Terms and licenses: Academic/Nonprofit Terms; Industry Terms: Not Available to Industry
Depositor comments: Please visit https://www.biorxiv.org/content/10.1101/2021.09.21.461278v4 for bioRxiv preprint.
How to cite: pJH3666 was a gift from Mei Zhen (Addgene plasmid # 191447 ; http://n2t.net/addgene:191447 ; RRID:Addgene_191447)
