[The description below was written by a language model from this plasmid's Addgene catalogue record and pLannotate feature annotations shown in this document.]
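Description:
pJH3666 is a C. elegans expression plasmid built on a pBluescript-type (pBSK) backbone, about 8 kb in total. It is propagated in E. coli as a high-copy plasmid through a ColE1/pUC-family origin and selected with ampicillin via the β-lactamase gene and its native promoter. The automated annotation also picks up residual bacterial backbone elements: a lac promoter, operator and CAP binding site, plus short fragments of lacI, rop and the pBR322 bom region. None of these has a role in worm expression.

The payload is the genetically encoded calcium indicator GCaMP6s, placed between BamHI and AscI sites under the Pacr-2s promoter, a short form of the acr-2 promoter. According to the record, this promoter directs expression in the A- and B-class motor neurons. The annotation tool labels the roughly 1.4 kb green indicator reading frame as GCaMP2, which reflects similarity within the GCaMP family rather than a conflict with the catalogue entry. Downstream on the same strand lies a red fluorescent protein reading frame annotated as mCherry, corresponding to the wCherry (worm-adapted mCherry) fusion partner named in the record. The cassette is terminated by the unc-54 3' UTR, which is stated in the purpose field but not annotated. A short hit to the C. elegans gene aex-5 falls in the region downstream of wCherry. The promoter itself is also unannotated and presumably occupies the unannotated region upstream of GCaMP.

Pairing a calcium-sensitive green signal with a calcium-insensitive red reference supports ratiometric imaging, which helps correct for motion artefacts in moving animals. The construct was deposited with a study of the juvenile worm motor circuit and undulatory locomotion.
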