Features (pLannotate 1.2.2; 12 found; start..end, strand, type, name):
   2013..3422    +  CDS            GCaMP2: GCaMP2 is a basic (constitutively fluorescent) green fluorescent protein published in 2006, derived from Aequorea victoria.
   3546..4406    +  CDS            mCherry: mCherry is a basic (constitutively fluorescent) red fluorescent protein published in 2004, derived from Discosoma sp.. It is reported to be a very rapidly-maturing monomer with low acid sensitivity.
   5105..5257    +  CDS            aex-5 (fragment): AEX5_CAEEL - Also known as kpc-3 From Caenorhabditis elegans.
   5385..5420    +  CDS            rop (fragment): Rop protein, which maintains plasmids at low copy number; rop
   5522..5621    +  misc_feature   bom (fragment): basis of mobility region from pBR322
   5719..5823    +  promoter       AmpR promoter: bla
   5824..6684    +  CDS            AmpR: β-lactamase; bla; confers resistance to ampicillin, carbenicillin, and related antibiotics
   6855..7443    +  rep_origin     ori: high-copy-number ColE1/pMB1/pBR322/pUC origin of replication
   7626..7718    +  CDS            lacI (fragment): lac repressor; lacI; The lac repressor binds to the lac operator to inhibit transcription in E. coli. This inhibition can be relieved by adding lactose or isopropyl-β-D-thiogalactopyranoside (IPTG).
   7731..7752    +  protein_bind   CAP binding site: CAP binding activates transcription in the presence of cAMP. E. coli catabolite activator protein
   7767..7797    +  promoter       lac promoter: promoter for the E. coli lac operon
   7805..7821    +  protein_bind   lac operator: The lac repressor binds to the lac operator to inhibit transcription in E. coli. This inhibition can be relieved by adding lactose or isopropyl-β-D-thiogalactopyranoside (IPTG). lac repressor encoded by lacI
>Addgene plasmid #191447 | pJH3666 | addgene full sequence | sequence record 377522 | Addgene NGS Result
AAGCTTGGGCTGCAGCATGCGGCCGCTCACCACCGACTGATTTTCATTTCAAAATTAATGCAGATTTCTA
CGTGTTCTTTTTCAAATAAATTTATATATTTTTTGTTCTCTCACAAAATAAATAATTTCGAGAGTTAAGT
GATCATTCTCAGACATATTCTATAATTGTCCGTCAGGAAACAGATAGAGGAACCTTTGATAAATAAATTA
TAAAAGGCCGACAGGGAAATGCTTCTCCCTCGACTCTGTTAGAAGCGAAGAGGCAATTTTTAAAAATTTC
CCATTTTTATGCGTTTTTCTGATTTCCAAAGTCACGCATCATTTACCAACCGCAACGATTCATAAGGACG
TAATTTTGATTTTCTGGACGATTTTTATATAGTTTTGATGTGAAATTCGCTTTATTTGTCTGAAAGTGGA
ATAGATTTAGTGTGGATTTAACCGAAAAATGCAGATCTTTTAAAAATTTAAACCAGTGTTTTGTTGCCTT
ATTTGCGAAAAAAAATTGTGATATTTCGAGTATTGCTGCAATTTGATTAGTAAAATGTTAGGATATAAGT
ATTTAAAAAGTATAATTGGTTGAATTTTCTTTTTCATCACCGACTTCCAAAAATATAGAGATACTGAGTT
TTCACCATTTTTTGAATGTAAATAAAAACATTTTGAACACTTGTGCTGGGATTCAATCCAAATACATTCA
CTGTCATTTAATATTATTATATATCAAAATAAAACGCATAACTTTTTCTGTTTTTTTTTAAATTTTTTCA
AAATGTAGGTTTGGTAAGTTAAGGTAAGGTTAGGCAATGTAGGTAAACACGAGATGATACTCCACGTTGA
AAATTGTTTTCATAAATACAGTTTAGATTGAACTGAAGGATTTTATCGTCTAATAGAATATAATTTTTTA
GTTCAAGATTTAGGATTTGTTTTCACTTTTTTTTAGATTCAAGACATATATCTCGCAAAATGAGTTTTGT
CTTTGAGCCATCTTGTCATCATAGCACATTGAATTTTGTTGTTCGCAAGACGGAATATATGTTCCCAGCT
GCAAATTTTGTGTCGGATATTTCTTCTTTAGCGAAAGGCGTTAAAAACCAAAAATAGTCGAAGCGTTTGA
TATGTGTCCCGTTGGTTTTTCGTGTCCATCTATTCTGTTTCGAGTACACATGTTGCGACGCGGCACTGAT
GAAAAAGTGAAAGAGCTAGTGTCACACACAAACACAAAGTATGCTCATGTGAGTGTGTAGATATGTGTAG
ATGTATGTCCTGAAGGAATAAAAAGACTTTTTGAAGCTACATTTTTAAACAAAAAAAGACAGAAACATGA
AGCACAACTCTCTATTCTGTCGAACGGCGTGTGCAACTCACGCACACCCAAAAATATGAAATATAACATT
CGCACCAACAAAGCGCGAATATCAATGAATCTCGAGGGAACGATGGCTGCCTGCCGGCGCGTGTTGCTCT
TCTGTCATTGGGATAACTGGCGGGTCTGTTGGGTCCGTCCTTTAGACCATTTGACTACACTGCCCTGCAT
ATGTGTGAAACGTCGTCGTTGCTGTTGGGAGCTGTCTGTGTGTATGTGTGTGTGTGTGAGTATGGAGCAG
TAAAAAGCTGCCGATACGAGAAGCGCCGCCCCGGACGGACGGCGATGGCGCATCGCCAAATGTGTCATTT
TAGTTGTCTTCACGAACCAGAGGGCCCACGACGGACGGGCGGCCACGCCCACCTCAACCAGAATATCCTT
CCTTCTCCCACCCACCCTTGCGGACGCGCGGATGCGCTGAACAAAAAGACGACGAAGAAGAAGAAGAAGA
AGCTGAACGAAGAAAAAAGCATCAAAAGAAGTGAAGCGGCTCTACCACCCCGACCACCTTCCTTCACAGG
AAGGACGCCGTTTTCATCCCGGGATTGGCCAAAGGACCCAAAGGTATGTTTCGAATGATACTAACATAAC
ATAGAACATTTTCAGGAGGACCCTTGGCTAGCGTCGACGGATCCAAAAAATGGGATCTCACCACCACCAC
CACCACGGAATGGCCTCCATGACCGGAGGACAGCAGATGGGACGTGACCTCTACGACGACGACGACAAGG
ACCTCGCCACTATGGTCGACTCCTCCCGTCGTAAGTGGAACAAGACCGGACACGCCGTCCGTGCCATCGG
ACGTCTCTCCTCCCTCGAGAACGTCTACATCAAGGCCGACAAGCAGAAGAACGGAATCAAGGTAAGTTTA
AACATGATTTTACTAACTAACTAATCTGATTTAAATTTTCAGGCCAACTTCCACATCCGTCACAACATCG
AGGACGGAGGAGTCCAGCTCGCCTACCACTACCAGCAGAACACCCCAATCGGAGACGGACCAGTCCTCCT
CCCAGACAACCACTACCTCTCCGTCCAGTCCAAGCTCTCCAAGGACCCAAACGAGAAGCGTGACCACATG
GTCCTCCTTGAGTTCGTCACCGCCGCCGGAATCACCCTCGGAATGGACGAGCTCTACAAGGGAGGAACCG
GAGGTTCCATGGTCTCCAAGGGAGAGGAGCTCTTCACCGGAGTCGTCCCAATCCTCGTCGAGCTCGACGG
AGACGTCAACGGACACAAGTTCTCCGTCTCTGGAGAGGTAAGTTTAAACATGATTTTACTAACTAACTAA
TCTGATTTAAATTTTCAGGGAGAGGGAGACGCCACCTACGGAAAGCTCACCCTCAAGTTCATCTGCACCA
CCGGAAAGCTCCCAGTCCCGTGGCCGACCCTCGTCACCACCCTCACCTACGGAGTCCAGTGCTTCTCCCG
TTACCCAGACCACATGAAGCAGCACGACTTCTTCAAGTCCGCCATGCCAGAGGGATACATCCAGGAGCGT
ACCATCTTCTTCAAGGACGACGGAAACTACAAGACCCGTGCCGAGGTCAAGTTCGAGGGAGACACCCTCG
TCAACCGTATCGAGCTCAAGGGAATCGACTTCAAGGAGGACGGAAACATCCTCGGACACAAGCTTGAGTA
CAACCTCCCAGACCAGCTCACCGAGGAGCAGATCGCCGAGTTCAAGGTAAGTTTAAACATGATTTTACTA
ACTAACTAATCTGATTTAAATTTTCAGGAGGCCTTCTCCCTCTTCGACAAGGACGGAGACGGAACCATCA
CCACCAAGGAGCTCGGAACCGTCATGCGTTCCCTCGGACAGAACCCAACCGAGGCCGAGCTCCAGGACAT
GATCAACGAGGTCGACGCCGACGGAGACGGAACCATCGACTTCCCAGAGTTCCTCACCATGATGGCCCGT
AAGATGAAGTACCGTGACACCGAGGAGGAGATCCGTGAGGCCTTCGGAGTCTTCGACAAGGACGGAAACG
GATACATCTCCGCCGCCGAGCTCCGTCACGTCATGACCAACCTCGGAGAGAAGCTCACCGACGAGGAGGT
CGACGAGATGATCCGTGAGGCCGACATCGACGGAGACGGACAGGTCAACTACGAGGAGTTCGTCCAGATG
ATGACCGCCAAGGGAGGACGTGGAGGATCTGGCGGCGCGCCAAAAATGGTCTCAAAGGGTGAAGAAGATA
ACATGGCAATTATTAAAGAGTTTATGCGTTTCAAGGTGCATATGGAGGGATCTGTCAATGGGCATGAGTT
TGAAATTGAAGGTGAAGGAGAAGGCCGACCATATGAGGGAACACAAACCGCAAAACTAAAGGTAAGTTTA
AACATATATATACTAACTAACCCTGATTATTTAAATTTTCAGGTAACTAAAGGCGGACCATTACCATTCG
CCTGGGACATCCTCTCTCCACAGTTCATGTATGGAAGTAAAGCTTATGTTAAACATCCGGCAGATATACC
AGATTATTTGAAACTTTCATTCCCGGAGGGTTTTAAGTGGGAACGCGTAATGAATTTTGAAGACGGAGGA
GTTGTTACAGTGACGCAAGACTCAAGGTAAGTTTAAACAGTTCGGTACTAACTAACCATACATATTTAAA
TTTTCAGCCTCCAAGATGGAGAATTTATTTATAAAGTCAAACTTCGAGGAACGAATTTCCCCTCGGATGG
ATCTGTTATGCAGAAGAAGACTATGGGATGGGAAGCTTCAAGTGAAAGAATGTACCCTGAAGACGGTGCT
CTTAAGGGAGAGATTAAACAACGTCTTAAATTGAAAGATGGAGGACATTACGATGCTGAGGTAAGTTTAA
ACATGATTTTACTAACTAACTAATCTGATTTAAATTTTCAGGTGAAGACAACTTACAAAGCCAAAAAACC
AGTTCAGCTGCCAGGAGCGTACAATGTTAATATTAAACTGGATATCACCTCCCACAACGAGGATTACACT
ATCGTTGAGCAATATGAAAGAGCTGAAGGGCGGCACTCGACAGGTGGCATGGATGAATTGTATAAGTAGG
AGCTCCCGAGATCTTCAGCGCTCAGCATTCGTAGAATTGTAAGTTTAAACTTTCTCATACTAACTAACGC
GCTCTATTTAAATTTTCAGAATTCCAACTGAGCGCCGGTCGCTACCATTACCAACTTGTCTGGTGTCAAA
AATAATAGGGGCCGCTGTCATCAGAGTAAGTTTAAACTGAGTTCTACTAACTAACGAGTAATATTTAAAT
TTTCAGCATCTCGCGCCCGTGCCTCTGACTTCTAAGTCCAATTACTCTTCAACATCCCTACATGCTCTTT
CTCCCTGTGCTCCCACCCCCTATTTTTGTTATTATCAAAAAACTTCTCTTAATTTCTTTGTTTTTTAGCT
TCTTTTAAGTCACCTCTAACAATGAAATTGTGTAGATTCAAAAATAGAATTAATTCGTAATAAAAAGTCG
AAAAAAATTGTGCTCCCTCCCCCCATTAATAATAATTCTATCCCAAAATCTACACAATGTTCTGTGTACA
CTTCTTATGTTTTTTACTTCTGATAAATTTTTTTGAAACATCATAGAAAAAACCGCACACAAAATACCTT
ATCATATGTTACGTTTCAGTTTATGACCGCAATTTTTATTTCTTCGCACGTCTGGGCCTCTCATGACGTC
AAATCATGCTCATCGTGAAAAAGTTTTGGAGTATTTTTGGAATTTTTCAATCAAGTGAAAGTTTATGAAA
TTAATTTTCCTGCTTTTGCTTTTTGGGGTTTCCCCTATTGTTTGTCAAGATTTCGAGGACGGCGTTTTTC
TTGCTAAAATCACAAGTATTGATGAGCACGATGCAAGAAAGATCGGAAGAAGGTTTGGGTTTGAGGCTCA
GTGGAAGGTGAGTAGAAGTTGATAATTTGAAAGTGGAGTAGTGTCTATGGGGTTTTTGCCTTAAATGACA
GAATACATTCCCAATATACCAAACATAACTGTTTCCTACTAGTCGGCCGTACGGGCCCTTTCGTCTCGCG
CGTTTCGGTGATGACGGTGAAAACCTCTGACACATGCAGCTCCCGGAGACGGTCACAGCTTGTCTGTAAG
CGGATGCCGGGAGCAGACAAGCCCGTCAGGGCGCGTCAGCGGGTGTTGGCGGGTGTCGGGGCTGGCTTAA
CTATGCGGCATCAGAGCAGATTGTACTGAGAGTGCACCATATGCGGTGTGAAATACCGCACAGATGCGTA
AGGAGAAAATACCGCATCAGGCGGCCTTAAGGGCCTCGTGATACGCCTATTTTTATAGGTTAATGTCATG
ATAATAATGGTTTCTTAGACGTCAGGTGGCACTTTTCGGGGAAATGTGCGCGGAACCCCTATTTGTTTAT
TTTTCTAAATACATTCAAATATGTATCCGCTCATGAGACAATAACCCTGATAAATGCTTCAATAATATTG
AAAAAGGAAGAGTATGAGTATTCAACATTTCCGTGTCGCCCTTATTCCCTTTTTTGCGGCATTTTGCCTT
CCTGTTTTTGCTCACCCAGAAACGCTGGTGAAAGTAAAAGATGCTGAAGATCAGTTGGGTGCACGAGTGG
GTTACATCGAACTGGATCTCAACAGCGGTAAGATCCTTGAGAGTTTTCGCCCCGAAGAACGTTTTCCAAT
GATGAGCACTTTTAAAGTTCTGCTATGTGGCGCGGTATTATCCCGTATTGACGCCGGGCAAGAGCAACTC
GGTCGCCGCATACACTATTCTCAGAATGACTTGGTTGAGTACTCACCAGTCACAGAAAAGCATCTTACGG
ATGGCATGACAGTAAGAGAATTATGCAGTGCTGCCATAACCATGAGTGATAACACTGCGGCCAACTTACT
TCTGACAACGATCGGAGGACCGAAGGAGCTAACCGCTTTTTTGCACAACATGGGGGATCATGTAACTCGC
CTTGATCGTTGGGAACCGGAGCTGAATGAAGCCATACCAAACGACGAGCGTGACACCACGATGCCTGTAG
CAATGGCAACAACGTTGCGCAAACTATTAACTGGCGAACTACTTACTCTAGCTTCCCGGCAACAATTAAT
AGACTGGATGGAGGCGGATAAAGTTGCAGGACCACTTCTGCGCTCGGCCCTTCCGGCTGGCTGGTTTATT
GCTGATAAATCTGGAGCCGGTGAGCGTGGGTCTCGCGGTATCATTGCAGCACTGGGGCCAGATGGTAAGC
CCTCCCGTATCGTAGTTATCTACACGACGGGGAGTCAGGCAACTATGGATGAACGAAATAGACAGATCGC
TGAGATAGGTGCCTCACTGATTAAGCATTGGTAACTGTCAGACCAAGTTTACTCATATATACTTTAGATT
GATTTAAAACTTCATTTTTAATTTAAAAGGATCTAGGTGAAGATCCTTTTTGATAATCTCATGACCAAAA
TCCCTTAACGTGAGTTTTCGTTCCACTGAGCGTCAGACCCCGTAGAAAAGATCAAAGGATCTTCTTGAGA
TCCTTTTTTTCTGCGCGTAATCTGCTGCTTGCAAACAAAAAAACCACCGCTACCAGCGGTGGTTTGTTTG
CCGGATCAAGAGCTACCAACTCTTTTTCCGAAGGTAACTGGCTTCAGCAGAGCGCAGATACCAAATACTG
TTCTTCTAGTGTAGCCGTAGTTAGGCCACCACTTCAAGAACTCTGTAGCACCGCCTACATACCTCGCTCT
GCTAATCCTGTTACCAGTGGCTGCTGCCAGTGGCGATAAGTCGTGTCTTACCGGGTTGGACTCAAGACGA
TAGTTACCGGATAAGGCGCAGCGGTCGGGCTGAACGGGGGGTTCGTGCACACAGCCCAGCTTGGAGCGAA
CGACCTACACCGAACTGAGATACCTACAGCGTGAGCTATGAGAAAGCGCCACGCTTCCCGAAGGGAGAAA
GGCGGACAGGTATCCGGTAAGCGGCAGGGTCGGAACAGGAGAGCGCACGAGGGAGCTTCCAGGGGGAAAC
GCCTGGTATCTTTATAGTCCTGTCGGGTTTCGCCACCTCTGACTTGAGCGTCGATTTTTGTGATGCTCGT
CAGGGGGGCGGAGCCTATGGAAAAACGCCAGCAACGCGGCCTTTTTACGGTTCCTGGCCTTTTGCTGGCC
TTTTGCTCACATGTTCTTTCCTGCGTTATCCCCTGATTCTGTGGATAACCGTATTACCGCCTTTGAGTGA
GCTGATACCGCTCGCCGCAGCCGAACGACCGAGCGCAGCGAGTCAGTGAGCGAGGAAGCGGAAGAGCGCC
CAATACGCAAACCGCCTCTCCCCGCGCGTTGGCCGATTCATTAATGCAGCTGGCACGACAGGTTTCCCGA
CTGGAAAGCGGGCAGTGAGCGCAACGCAATTAATGTGAGTTAGCTCACTCATTAGGCACCCCAGGCTTTA
CACTTTATGCTTCCGGCTCGTATGTTGTGTGGAATTGTGAGCGGATAACAATTTCACACAGGAAACAGCT
ATGACCATGATTACGCCAAGCTGTAAGTTTAAACATGATCTTACTAACTAACTATTCTCATTTAAATTTT
CAGAGCTTAAAAATGGCTGAAATCACTCACAACGATGGATACGCTAACAACTTGGAAATGAAAT
